>Addgene plasmid #170692 | tetO-ID1 | addgene full sequence | sequence record 347279 | Addgene NGS Result
ACGTCGACGGATCGGGAGATCTCCCGATCCCCTATGGTGCACTCTCAGTACAATCTGCTCTGATGCCGCA
TAGTTAAGCCAGTATCTGCTCCCTGCTTGTGTGTTGGAGGTCGCTGAGTAGTGCGCGAGCAAAATTTAAG
CTACAACAAGGCAAGGCTTGACCGACAATTGCATGAAGAATCTGCTTAGGGTTAGGCGTTTTGCGCTGCT
TCGCGATGTACGGGCCAGATATACGCGTTGACATTGATTATTGACTAGTTATTAATAGTAATCAATTACG
GGGTCATTAGTTCATAGCCCATATATGGAGTTCCGCGTTACATAACTTACGGTAAATGGCCCGCCTGGCT
GACCGCCCAACGACCCCCGCCCATTGACGTCAATAATGACGTATGTTCCCATAGTAACGCCAATAGGGAC
TTTCCATTGACGTCAATGGGTGGAGTATTTACGGTAAACTGCCCACTTGGCAGTACATCAAGTGTATCAT
ATGCCAAGTACGCCCCCTATTGACGTCAATGACGGTAAATGGCCCGCCTGGCATTATGCCCAGTACATGA
CCTTATGGGACTTTCCTACTTGGCAGTACATCTACGTATTAGTCATCGCTATTACCATGGTGATGCGGTT
TTGGCAGTACATCAATGGGCGTGGATAGCGGTTTGACTCACGGGGATTTCCAAGTCTCCACCCCATTGAC
GTCAATGGGAGTTTGTTTTGGCACCAAAATCAACGGGACTTTCCAAAATGTCGTAACAACTCCGCCCCAT
TGACGCAAATGGGCGGTAGGCGTGTACGGTGGGAGGTCTATATAAGCAGCGCGTTTTGCCTGTACTGGGT
CTCTCTGGTTAGACCAGATCTGAGCCTGGGAGCTCTCTGGCTAACTAGGGAACCCACTGCTTAAGCCTCA
ATAAAGCTTGCCTTGAGTGCTTCAAGTAGTGTGTGCCCGTCTGTTGTGTGACTCTGGTAACTAGAGATCC
CTCAGACCCTTTTAGTCAGTGTGGAAAATCTCTAGCAGTGGCGCCCGAACAGGGACTTGAAAGCGAAAGG
GAAACCAGAGGAGCTCTCTCGACGCAGGACTCGGCTTGCTGAAGCGCGCACGGCAAGAGGCGAGGGGCGG
CGACTGGTGAGTACGCCAAAAATTTTGACTAGCGGAGGCTAGAAGGAGAGAGATGGGTGCGAGAGCGTCA
GTATTAAGCGGGGGAGAATTAGATCGCGATGGGAAAAAATTCGGTTAAGGCCAGGGGGAAAGAAAAAATA
TAAATTAAAACATATAGTATGGGCAAGCAGGGAGCTAGAACGATTCGCAGTTAATCCTGGCCTGTTAGAA
ACATCAGAAGGCTGTAGACAAATACTGGGACAGCTACAACCATCCCTTCAGACAGGATCAGAAGAACTTA
GATCATTATATAATACAGTAGCAACCCTCTATTGTGTGCATCAAAGGATAGAGATAAAAGACACCAAGGA
AGCTTTAGACAAGATAGAGGAAGAGCAAAACAAAAGTAAGACCACCGCACAGCAAGCGGCCGCTGATCTT
CAGACCTGGAGGAGGAGATATGAGGGACAATTGGAGAAGTGAATTATATAAATATAAAGTAGTAAAAATT
GAACCATTAGGAGTAGCACCCACCAAGGCAAAGAGAAGAGTGGTGCAGAGAGAAAAAAGAGCAGTGGGAA
TAGGAGCTTTGTTCCTTGGGTTCTTGGGAGCAGCAGGAAGCACTATGGGCGCAGCGTCAATGACGCTGAC
GGTACAGGCCAGACAATTATTGTCTGGTATAGTGCAGCAGCAGAACAATTTGCTGAGGGCTATTGAGGCG
CAACAGCATCTGTTGCAACTCACAGTCTGGGGCATCAAGCAGCTCCAGGCAAGAATCCTGGCTGTGGAAA
GATACCTAAAGGATCAACAGCTCCTGGGGATTTGGGGTTGCTCTGGAAAACTCATTTGCACCACTGCTGT
GCCTTGGAATGCTAGTTGGAGTAATAAATCTCTGGAACAGATTTGGAATCACACGACCTGGATGGAGTGG
GACAGAGAAATTAACAATTACACAAGCTTAATACACTCCTTAATTGAAGAATCGCAAAACCAGCAAGAAA
AGAATGAACAAGAATTATTGGAATTAGATAAATGGGCAAGTTTGTGGAATTGGTTTAACATAACAAATTG
GCTGTGGTATATAAAATTATTCATAATGATAGTAGGAGGCTTGGTAGGTTTAAGAATAGTTTTTGCTGTA
CTTTCTATAGTGAATAGAGTTAGGCAGGGATATTCACCATTATCGTTTCAGACCCACCTCCCAACCCCGA
GGGGACCCGACAGGCCCGAAGGAATAGAAGAAGAAGGTGGAGAGAGAGACAGAGACAGATCCATTCGATT
AGTGAACGGATCGGCACTGCGTGCGCCAATTCTGCAGACAAATGGCAGTATTCATCCACAATTTTAAAAG
AAAAGGGGGGATTGGGGGGTACAGTGCAGGGGAAAGAATAGTAGACATAATAGCAACAGACATACAAACT
AAAGAATTACAAAAACAAATTACAAAAATTCAAAATTTTCGGGTTTATTACAGGGACAGCAGAGATCCAG
TTTGGTTATCGAGTTTACCACTCCCTATCAGTGATAGAGAAAAGTGAAAGTCGAGTTTACCACTCCCTAT
CAGTGATAGAGAAAAGTGAAAGTCGAGTTTACCACTCCCTATCAGTGATAGAGAAAAGTGAAAGTCGAGT
TTACCACTCCCTATCAGTGATAGAGAAAAGTGAAAGTCGAGTTTACCACTCCCTATCAGTGATAGAGAAA
AGTGAAAGTCGAGTTTACCACTCCCTATCAGTGATAGAGAAAAGTGAAAGTCGAGTTTACCACTCCCTAT
CAGTGATAGAGAAAAGTGAAAGTCGAGCTCGGTACCCGGGTCGAGGTAGGCGTGTACGGTGGGAGGCCTA
TATAAGCAGAGCTCGTTTAGTGAACCGTCAGATCGCCTGGAGACGCCATCCACGCTGTTTTGACCTCCAT
AGAAGACACCGGGACCGATCCAGCCTCCGCGGCCCCGAATTGTAATACGACTCACTATAGGGAGACCCAA
GCTGGCTAGGTAAGCTTGATCAACAAGTTTGTACAAAAAAGCAGGCTTCACCATGAAAGTCGCCAGTGGC
AGCACCGCCACCGCCGCCGCGGGCCCCAGCTGCGCGCTGAAGGCCGGCAAGACAGCGAGCGGTGCGGGCG
AGGTGGTGCGCTGTCTGTCTGAGCAGAGCGTGGCCATCTCGCGCTGCGCCGGGGGCGCCGGGGCGCGCCT
GCCTGCCCTGCTGGACGAGCAGCAGGTAAACGTGCTGCTCTACGACATGAACGGCTGTTACTCACGCCTC
AAGGAGCTGGTGCCCACCCTGCCCCAGAACCGCAAGGTGAGCAAGGTGGAGATTCTCCAGCACGTCATCG
ACTACATCAGGGACCTTCAGTTGGAGCTGAACTCGGAATCCGAAGTTGGAACCCCCGGGGGCCGAGGGCT
GCCGGTCCGGGCTCCGCTCAGCACCCTCAACGGCGAGATCAGCGCCCTGACGGCCGAGGCGGCATGCGTT
CCTGCGGACGATCGCATCTTGTGTCGCTGAACCCAGCTTTCTTGTACAAAGTGGTTGATCTAGAGGGCCC
GCGGTTCGAAGGTAAGCCTATCCCTAACCCTCTCCTCGGTCTCGATTCTACGCGTACCGGTCATCATCAC
CATCACCATTGAGTTTAAACCCGCTGATCAGCCTCAATTCGATATCAAGCTTATCGATAATCAACCTCTG
GATTACAAAATTTGTGAAAGATTGACTGGTATTCTTAACTATGTTGCTCCTTTTACGCTATGTGGATACG
CTGCTTTAATGCCTTTGTATCATGCTATTGCTTCCCGTATGGCTTTCATTTTCTCCTCCTTGTATAAATC
CTGGTTGCTGTCTCTTTATGAGGAGTTGTGGCCCGTTGTCAGGCAACGTGGCGTGGTGTGCACTGTGTTT
GCTGACGCAACCCCCACTGGTTGGGGCATTGCCACCACCTGTCAGCTCCTTTCCGGGACTTTCGCTTTCC
CCCTCCCTATTGCCACGGCGGAACTCATCGCCGCCTGCCTTGCCCGCTGCTGGACAGGGGCTCGGCTGTT
GGGCACTGACAATTCCGTGGTGTTGTCGGGGAAATCATCGTCCTTTCCTTGGCTGCTCGCCTGTGTTGCC
ACCTGGATTCTGCGCGGGACGTCCTTCTGCTACGTCCCTTCGGCCCTCAATCCAGCGGACCTTCCTTCCC
GCGGCCTGCTGCCGGCTCTGCGGCCTCTTCCGCGTCTTCGCCTTCGCCCTCAGACGAGTCGGATCTCCCT
TTGGGCCGCCTCCCCGCATCGATACCGTCGACCTCGAGACCTAGAAAAACATGGAGCAATCACAAGTAGC
AATACAGCAGCTACCAATGCTGATTGTGCCTGGCTAGAAGCACAAGAGGAGGAGGAGGTGGGTTTTCCAG
TCACACCTCAGGTACCTTTAAGACCAATGACTTACAAGGCAGCTGTAGATCTTAGCCACTTTTTAAAAGA
AAAGGGGGGACTGGAAGGGCTAATTCACTCCCAACGAAGACAAGATATCCTTGATCTGTGGATCTACCAC
ACACAAGGCTACTTCCCTGATTGGCAGAACTACACACCAGGGCCAGGGATCAGATATCCACTGACCTTTG
GATGGTGCTACAAGCTAGTACCAGTTGAGCAAGAGAAGGTAGAAGAAGCCAATGAAGGAGAGAACACCCG
CTTGTTACACCCTGTGAGCCTGCATGGGATGGATGACCCGGAGAGAGAAGTATTAGAGTGGAGGTTTGAC
AGCCGCCTAGCATTTCATCACATGGCCCGAGAGCTGCATCCGGACTGTACTGGGTCTCTCTGGTTAGACC
AGATCTGAGCCTGGGAGCTCTCTGGCTAACTAGGGAACCCACTGCTTAAGCCTCAATAAAGCTTGCCTTG
AGTGCTTCAAGTAGTGTGTGCCCGTCTGTTGTGTGACTCTGGTAACTAGAGATCCCTCAGACCCTTTTAG
TCAGTGTGGAAAATCTCTAGCAGGGCCCGTTTAAACCCGCTGATCAGCCTCGACTGTGCCTTCTAGTTGC
CAGCCATCTGTTGTTTGCCCCTCCCCCGTGCCTTCCTTGACCCTGGAAGGTGCCACTCCCACTGTCCTTT
CCTAATAAAATGAGGAAATTGCATCGCATTGTCTGAGTAGGTGTCATTCTATTCTGGGGGGTGGGGTGGG
GCAGGACAGCAAGGGGGAGGATTGGGAAGACAATAGCAGGCATGCTGGGGATGCGGTGGGCTCTATGGCT
TCTGAGGCGGAAAGAACCAGCTGGGGCTCTAGGGGGTATCCCC
[124 nt withheld, positions 5364-5487]
C
[91 nt withheld, positions 5489-5579]
A
[49 nt withheld, positions 5581-5629]
CCTTTGACGTTGGAGTCCACGTTCTTT
[37 nt withheld, positions 5657-5693]
ACCCTATCTCGGTCTATTCTTTTGATTTATAAGGGATTTTGCCGATTTCGGCCTATTGGTTAAAAAATGA
GCTGATTTAACAAAAATTTAACGCGAATTAATTCTGTGGAATGTGTGTCAGTTAGGGTGTGGAAAGTCCC
CAGGCTCCCCAGCAGGCAGAAGTATGCAAAGCATGCATCTCAATTAGTCAGCAACCAGGTGTGGAAAGTC
CCCAGGCTCCCCAGCAGGCAGAAGTATGCAAAGCATGCATCTCAATTAGTCAGCAACCATAGTCCCGCCC
CTAACTCCGCCCATCCCGCCCCTAACTCCGCCCAGTTCCGCCCATTCTCCGCCCCATGGCTGACTAATTT
TTTTTATTTATGCAGAGGCCGAGGCCGCCTCTGCCTCTGAGCTATTCCAGAAGTAGTGAGGAGGCTTTTT
TGGAGGCCTAGGCTTTTGCAAAAAGCTCCCGGGAGCTTGTATATCCATTTTCGGATCTGATCAGCACGTG
TTGACAATTAATCATCGGCATAGTATATCGGCATAGTATAATACGACAAGGTGAGGAACTAAACCATGGC
CAAGTTGACCAGTGCCGTTCCGGTGCTCACCGCGCGCGACGTCGCCGGAGCGGTCGAGTTCTGGACCGAC
CGGCTCGGGTTCTCCCGGGACTTCGTGGAGGACGACTTCGCCGGTGTGGTCCGGGACGACGTGACCCTGT
TCATCAGCGCGGTCCAGGACCAGGTGGTGCCGGACAACACCCTGGCCTGGGTGTGGGTGCGCGGCCTGGA
CGAGCTGTACGCCGAGTGGTCGGAGGTCGTGTCCACGAACTTCCGGGACGCCTCCGGGCCGGCCATGACC
GAGATCGGCGAGCAGCCGTGGGGGCGGGAGTTCGCCCTGCGCGACCCGGCCGGCAACTGCGTGCACTTCG
TGGCCGAGGAGCAGGACTGACACGTGCTACGAGATTTCGATTCCACCGCCGCCTTCTATGAAAGGTTGGG
CTTCGGAATCGTTTTCCGGGACGCCGGCTGGATGATCCTCCAGCGCGGGGATCTCATGCTGGAGTTCTTC
GCCCACCCCAACTTGTTTATTGCAGCTTATAATGGTTACAAATAAAGCAATAGCATCACAAATTTCACAA
ATAAAGCATTTTTTTCACTGCATTCTAGTTGTGGTTTGTCCAAACTCATCAATGTATCTTATCATGTCTG
TATACCGTCGACCTCTAGCTAGAGCTTGGCGTAATCATGGTCATAGCTGTTTCCTGTGTGAAATTGTTAT
CCGCTCACAATTCCACACAACATACGAGCCGGAAGCATAAAGTGTAAAGCCTGGGGTGCCTAATGAGTGA
GCTAACTCACATTAATTGCGTTGCGCTCACTGCCCGCTTTCCAGTCGGGAAACCTGTCGTGCCAGCTGCA
TTAATGAATCGGCCAACGCGCGGGGAGAGGCGGTTTGCGTATTGGGCGCTCTTCCGCTTCCTCGCTCACT
GACTCGCTGCGCTCGGTCGTTCGGCTGCGGCGAGCGGTATCAGCTCACTCAAAGGCGGTAATACGGTTAT
CCACAGAATCAGGGGATAACGCAGGAAAGAACATGTGAGCAAAAGGCCAGCAAAAGGCCAGGAACCGTAA
AAAGGCCGCGTTGCTGGCGTTTTTCCATAGGCTCCGCCCCCCTGACGAGCATCACAAAAATCGACGCTCA
AGTCAGAGGTGGCGAAACCCGACAGGACTATAAAGATACCAGGCGTTTCCCCCTGGAAGCTCCCTCGTGC
GCTCTCCTGTTCCGACCCTGCCGCTTACCGGATACCTGTCCGCCTTTCTCCCTTCGGGAAGCGTGGCGCT
TTCTCATAGCTCACGCTGTAGGTATCTCAGTTCGGTGTAGGTCGTTCGCTCCAAGCTGGGCTGTGTGCAC
GAACCCCCCGTTCAGCCCGACCGCTGCGCCTTATCCGGTAACTATCGTCTTGAGTCCAACCCGGTAAGAC
ACGACTTATCGCCACTGGCAGCAGCCACTGGTAACAGGATTAGCAGAGCGAGGTATGTAGGCGGTGCTAC
AGAGTTCTTGAAGTGGTGGCCTAACTACGGCTACACTAGAAGAACAGTATTTGGTATCTGCGCTCTGCTG
AAGCCAGTTACCTTCGGAAAAAGAGTTGGTAGCTCTTGATCCGGCAAACAAACCACCGCTGGTAGCGGTG
GTTTTTTTGTTTGCAAGCAGCAGATTACGCGCAGAAAAAAAGGATCTCAAGAAGATCCTTTGATCTTTTC
TACGGGGTCTGACGCTCAGTGGAACGAAAACTCACGTTAAGGGATTTTGGTCATGAGATTATCAAAAAGG
ATCTTCACCTAGATCCTTTTAAATTAAAAATGAAGTTTTAAATCAATCTAAAGTATATATGAGTAAACTT
GGTCTGACAGTTACCAATGCTTAATCAGTGAGGCACCTATCTCAGCGATCTGTCTATTTCGTTCATCCAT
AGTTGCCTGACTCCCCGTCGTGTAGATAACTACGATACGGGAGGGCTTACCATCTGGCCCCAGTGCTGCA
ATGATACCGCGAGACCCACGCTCACCGGCTCCAGATTTATCAGCAATAAACCAGCCAGCCGGAAGGGCCG
AGCGCAGAAGTGGTCCTGCAACTTTATCCGCCTCCATCCAGTCTATTAATTGTTGCCGGGAAGCTAGAGT
AAGTAGTTCGCCAGTTAATAGTTTGCGCAACGTTGTTGCCATTGCTACAGGCATCGTGGTGTCACGCTCG
TCGTTTGGTATGGCTTCATTCAGCTCCGGTTCCCAACGATCAAGGCGAGTTACATGATCCCCCATGTTGT
GCAAAAAAGCGGTTAGCTCCTTCGGTCCTCCGATCGTTGTCAGAAGTAAGTTGGCCGCAGTGTTATCACT
CATGGTTATGGCAGCACTGCATAATTCTCTTACTGTCATGCCATCCGTAAGATGCTTTTCTGTGACTGGT
GAGTACTCAACCAAGTCATTCTGAGAATAGTGTATGCGGCGACCGAGTTGCTCTTGCCCGGCGTCAATAC
GGGATAATACCGCGCCACATAGCAGAACTTTAAAAGTGCTCATCATTGGAAAACGTTCTTCGGGGCGAAA
ACTCTCAAGGATCTTACCGCTGTTGAGATCCAGTTCGATGTAACCCACTCGTGCACCCAACTGATCTTCA
GCATCTTTTACTTTCACCAGCGTTTCTGGGTGAGCAAAAACAGGAAGGCAAAATGCCGCAAAAAAGGGAA
TAAGGGCGACACGGAAATGTTGAATACTCATACTCTTCCTTTTTCAATATTATTGAAGCATTTATCAGGG
TTATTGTCTCATGAGCGGATACATATTTGAATGTATTTAGAAAAATAAACAAATAGGGGTTCCGCGCACA
TTTCCCCGAAAAGTGCCACCTG
Features (pLannotate 1.2.2; 36 found; start..end, strand, type, name):
     33..85      -  misc_feature   bom (fragment): basis of mobility region from pBR322
    240..619     +  enhancer       CMV enhancer: human cytomegalovirus immediate early enhancer
    620..819     +  promoter       CMV promoter: human cytomegalovirus (CMV) immediate early promoter
    837..1017    +  LTR            5' LTR (truncated): truncated 5' long terminal repeat (LTR) from HIV-1
   1064..1189    +  misc_feature   HIV-1 Ψ: packaging signal of human immunodeficiency virus type 1
   1173..1536    +  CDS            HIV-1 gag (fragment): gag protein from human immunodeficiency virus 1; gag
   1682..1915    +  misc_feature   RRE: The Rev response element (RRE) of HIV-1 allows for Rev-dependent mRNA export from the nucleus to the cytoplasm.
   2292..2392    +  CDS            Rev (fragment): human immunodeficiency virus 1 (HIV-1) Rev protein; rev; enhances nuclear export of unspliced and incompletely spliced viral mRNAs
   2442..2559    +  misc_feature   cPPT/CTS: central polypurine tract and central termination sequence of HIV-1
   2612..2882    +  protein_bind   tetracycline response element: contains seven copies of the tetracycline operator tetO tetracycline repressor TetR
   2893..2910    +  misc_feature   MCS (fragment): pUC18/19 multiple cloning site
   2915..2953    +  promoter       minimal CMV promoter: human cytomegalovirus (CMV) immediate early promoter
   3053..3071    +  promoter       T7 promoter: promoter for bacteriophage T7 RNA polymerase
   3103..3127    +  protein_bind   attB1: mutant version of attB; recombination site for the Gateway® BP reaction BP Clonase™
   3133..3597    +  CDS            ID1: ID1_HUMAN - Also known as BHLHB24, ID. Experimental evidence at protein level: Swiss-Prot protein existence level 1. Transcriptional regulator (lacking a basic DNA binding domain) which negatively regulates the basic helix-loop-helix (bHLH) transcription factors by forming heterodimers and inhibiting their DNA binding and transcriptional activity. Implicated in regulating a variety of cellular processes, including cellular growth, senescence, differentiation, apoptosis, angiogenesis, and neoplastic transformation. Inhibits skeletal muscle and cardiac myocyte differentiation. Regulates the circ
   3601..3625    -  protein_bind   attB2: mutant version of attB; recombination site for the Gateway® BP reaction BP Clonase™
   3651..3692    +  CDS            V5 tag: epitope tag from simian virus 5
   3746..3769    +  misc_feature   MCS (fragment): pBluescript multiple cloning site
   3769..4357    +  misc_feature   WPRE: woodchuck hepatitis virus posttranscriptional regulatory element
   4294..4875    +  CDS            nef (fragment): NEF_HV1H2 - Experimental evidence at protein level: Swiss-Prot protein existence level 1. Extracellular Nef protein targets CD4(+) T-lymphocytes for apoptosis by interacting with CXCR4 surface receptors. From Human immunodeficiency virus type 1 group M subtype B (isolate HXB2) (HIV-1).
   4882..5062    +  LTR            5' LTR (truncated): truncated 5' long terminal repeat (LTR) from HIV-1
   5094..5318    +  polyA_signal   bGH poly(A) signal: bovine growth hormone polyadenylation signal
   5322..5343    +  promoter       SV40 promoter (fragment): SV40 enhancer and early promoter
   5364..5792    +  rep_origin     f1 ori (sequence partly withheld): f1 bacteriophage origin of replication; arrow indicates direction of (+) strand synthesis
   5806..6135    +  promoter       SV40 promoter: SV40 enhancer and early promoter
   6183..6230    +  promoter       EM7 promoter: synthetic bacterial promoter&nbsp
   6249..6623    +  CDS            BleoR: antibiotic-binding protein; Sh ble from Streptoalloteichus hindustanus; confers resistance to bleomycin, phleomycin, and Zeocin™
   6633..6758    +  CDS            ble (fragment): BLE_KLEPN - Experimental evidence at protein level: Swiss-Prot protein existence level 1. Binding protein with a strong affinity to the bleomycin family of antibiotics. Binds to CL990; an antimitotic-antibiotic compound. From Klebsiella pneumoniae.
   6753..6874    +  polyA_signal   SV40 poly(A) signal: SV40 polyadenylation signal
   6947..6963    -  protein_bind   lac operator: The lac repressor binds to the lac operator to inhibit transcription in E. coli. This inhibition can be relieved by adding lactose or isopropyl-β-D-thiogalactopyranoside (IPTG). lac repressor encoded by lacI
   6971..7001    -  promoter       lac promoter: promoter for the E. coli lac operon
   7016..7037    -  protein_bind   CAP binding site: CAP binding activates transcription in the presence of cAMP. E. coli catabolite activator protein
   7050..7142    -  CDS            lacI (fragment): lac repressor; lacI; The lac repressor binds to the lac operator to inhibit transcription in E. coli. This inhibition can be relieved by adding lactose or isopropyl-β-D-thiogalactopyranoside (IPTG).
   7325..7913    -  rep_origin     ori: high-copy-number ColE1/pMB1/pBR322/pUC origin of replication
   8084..8944    -  CDS            AmpR: β-lactamase; bla; confers resistance to ampicillin, carbenicillin, and related antibiotics
   8945..9049    -  promoter       AmpR promoter: bla
