[The description below was written by a language model from this plasmid's Addgene catalogue record and pLannotate feature annotations shown in this document.]
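Description:
tetO-ID1 is a doxycycline-inducible lentiviral expression plasmid of about 9.1 kb, made by Gateway LR recombination of a human ID1 open reading frame into the FU-tetO-Gateway destination vector. The ORF was amplified with attB sites from an earlier human Id1 expression plasmid and passed through a pDONR221 entry clone. It is propagated in E. coli under ampicillin selection (AmpR) from a ColE1/pUC-type origin. The catalogue nonetheless lists it as low copy and names a recombination-tolerant strain, as is common for LTR-containing plasmids. The backbone also carries an f1 origin and an SV40/EM7-driven BleoR (Zeocin resistance) cassette. This cassette lies outside the LTR-flanked region, so it would not be transferred with the viral genome.

The transfer cassette has a third-generation layout. A CMV enhancer/promoter drives a truncated HIV-1 5' LTR, followed by the Ψ packaging signal with a partial gag fragment, the RRE for Rev-dependent RNA export, and the cPPT/CTS. Within it, a tetracycline response element of seven tetO repeats joined to a minimal CMV promoter controls ID1, which is flanked by attB1 and attB2. Transcription therefore requires a Tet-On transactivator (rtTA) supplied separately plus doxycycline, since no transactivator is annotated on this plasmid. A V5 tag sequence sits downstream of attB2, but the record does not say whether it is fused in frame to ID1. A WPRE follows to enhance transcript expression, then the 3' LTR and a bGH polyadenylation signal.

ID1 is a helix-loop-helix protein lacking a basic DNA-binding domain, and it inhibits bHLH transcription factors by heterodimerising with them. The construct is intended for inducible ID1 overexpression in transduced mammalian cells. It was deposited with a study on transcription factor combinations for direct reprogramming to a human cardiomyocyte-like state.
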