Addgene plasmid #170692: tetO-ID1
Purpose: doxycycline-inducible overexpression of ID1
Depositing lab: Paul Burridge. Depositing organization: Northwestern University. Publication: A novel transcription factor combination for direct reprogramming to a spontaneously contracting human cardiomyocyte-like state. Romero-Tejeda M, Fonoudi H, Weddle CJ, DeKeyser JM, Lenny B, Fetterman KA, Magdy T, Sapkota Y, Epting C, Burridge PW. J Mol Cell Cardiol. 2023 Jul 6:S0022-2828(23)00106-2. doi: 10.1016/j.yjmcc.2023.06.005. PubMed 37421991.
Backbone
  Vector backbone: FU-tetO-Gateway
  Backbone manufacturer: addgene plasmid #43914
  Backbone size w/o insert (bp): 8600
  Total vector size (bp): 9075
  Modifications to backbone: ID1 ORF added to plasmid using Gateway cloning
  Vector type: Mammalian Expression, Lentiviral ; Doxycycline Inducible
Growth in bacteria
  Bacterial resistance: Ampicillin, 100 μg/mL
  Growth temperature: 30°C
  Growth strain: NEB Stable
  Copy number: Low Copy
Gene/Insert
  Gene/Insert name: ID1 (alt names: ID; bHLHb24)
  Species: H. sapiens (human)
  Entrez Gene: ID1 (a.k.a. ID, bHLHb24)
  Promoter: TRE promoter, Tet-ON
  Cloning method: Gateway Cloning
  Sequencing primers: 5′ LNCX; T7
Resource information
  A portion of this plasmid was derived from a plasmid made by: Robert Benezra: pcDNA3 hId1 (Addgene plasmid # 16061 ; http://n2t.net/addgene:16061 ; RRID:Addgene_16061)
Terms and licenses: Academic/Nonprofit Terms; Industry Terms: Not Available to Industry
Depositor comments: This plasmid was generated using Gateway cloning. attB sites were added to ID1 via PCR reaction using pcDNA3 hId1 as a template. Resulting fragements were recombined with pDONR221 to generate an entry clone. LR reaction was performed using the destination vector FU-tetO-Gateway (Addgene Plasmid #19778).
How to cite: tetO-ID1 was a gift from Paul Burridge (Addgene plasmid # 170692 ; http://n2t.net/addgene:170692 ; RRID:Addgene_170692)
